>Addgene plasmid #108534 | pAJM.771 | addgene full sequence | sequence record 210295 | Addgene NGS Result
CTGTCACCGGATGTGCTTTCCGGTCTGATGAGTCCGTGAGGACGAAACAGCCTCTACAAATAATTTTGTT
TAATACTAGAGAAAGAGGGGAAATACTAGATGGTGAGCAAGGGCGAGGAGCTGTTCACCGGGGTGGTGCC
CATCCTGGTCGAGCTGGACGGCGACGTAAACGGCCACAAGTTCAGCGTGTCCGGCGAGGGCGAGGGCGAT
GCCACCTACGGCAAGCTGACCCTGAAGTTCATCTGCACCACAGGCAAGCTGCCCGTGCCCTGGCCCACCC
TCGTGACCACCTTCGGCTACGGCCTGCAATGCTTCGCCCGCTACCCCGACCACATGAAGCTGCACGACTT
CTTCAAGTCCGCCATGCCCGAAGGCTACGTCCAGGAGCGCACCATCTTCTTCAAGGACGACGGCAACTAC
AAGACCCGCGCCGAGGTGAAGTTCGAGGGCGACACCCTGGTGAACCGCATCGAGCTGAAGGGCATCGACT
TCAAGGAGGACGGCAACATCCTGGGGCACAAGCTGGAGTACAACTACAACAGCCACAACGTCTATATCAT
GGCCGACAAGCAGAAGAACGGCATCAAGGTGAACTTCAAGATCCGCCACAACATCGAGGACGGCAGCGTG
CAGCTCGCCGACCACTACCAGCAGAACACCCCAATCGGCGACGGCCCCGTGCTGCTGCCCGACAACCACT
ACCTTAGCTACCAGTCCGCCCTGAGCAAAGACCCCAACGAGAAGCGCGATCACATGGTCCTGCTGGAGTT
CGTGACCGCCGCCGGGATCACTCTCGGCATGGACGAGCTGTACAAGTAACTCGGTACCAAATTCCAGAAA
AGAGGCCTCCCGAAAGGGGGGCCTTTTTCGTTTTGGTCCAATGGCGGCGCGCCATCGAATGGTGCAAAAC
CTTTCGCGGTATGGCATGATAGCGCCCGGAAGAGAGTCAATTCATGGGGGTTGAATATGGAACTGCGTGA
CCTGGATTTAAACCTGCTGGTGGTGTTCAACCAGTTGCTGGTCGACAGACGCGTCTCTGTCACTGCGGAG
AACCTGGGCCTGACCCAGCCTGCCGTGAGCAATGCGCTGAAACGCCTGCGCACCTCGCTACAGGACCCAC
TCTTCGTGCGCACACATCAGGGAATGGAACCCACACCCTATGCCGCGCATCTGGCCGAGCACGTCACTTC
GGCCATGCACGCACTGCGCAACGCCCTACAGCACCATGAAAGCTTCGATCCGCTGACCAGCGAGCGTACC
TTCACCCTGGCCATGACCGACATTGGCGAGATCTACTTCATGCCGCGGCTGATGGATGCGCTGGCTCACC
AGGCCCCCAATTGCGTGATCAGTACGGTGCGCGACAGTTCGATGAGCCTGATGCAGGCCTTGCAGAACGG
AACCGTGGACTTGGCCGTGGGCCTGCTTCCCAATCTGCAAACTGGCTTCTTTCAGCGCCGGCTGCTCCAG
AATCACTACGTGTGCCTATGTCGCAAGGACCATCCAGTCACCCGCGAACCCCTGACTCTGGAGCGCTTCT
GTTCCTACGGCCACGTGCGTGTCATCGCCGCTGGCACCGGCCACGGCGAGGTGGACACGTACATGACACG
GGTCGGCATCCGGCGCGACATCCGTCTGGAAGTGCCGCACTTCGCCGCCGTTGGCCACATCCTCCAGCGC
ACCGATCTGCTCGCCACTGTGCCGATATGTTTAGCCGACTGCTGCGTAGAGCCCTTCGGCCTAAGCGCCT
TGCCGCACCCAGTCGTCTTGCCTGAAATAGCCATCAACATGTTCTGGCATGCGAAGTACCACAAGGACCT
AGCCAATATTTGGTTGCGGCAACTGATGTTTGACCTGTTTACGGATTGATAAGGATCCTAATTGGTAACG
AATCAGACAATTGACGGCTCGAGGGAGTAGCATAGGGTTTGCAGAATCCCTGCTTCGTCCATTTGACAGG
CACATTATGCATCGATGATAAGCTGTCAAACATGAGCAGATCCTCTACGCCGGACGCATCGTGGCCGGCA
TCACCGGCGCCACAGGTGCGGTTGCTGGCGCCTATATCGCCGACATCACCGATGGGGAAGATCGGGCTCG
CCACTTCGGGCTCATGAGCAAATATTTTATCTGAGGTGCTTCCTCGCTCACTGACTCGCTGCACGAGGCA
GACCTCAGCGCTAGCGGAGTGTATACTGGCTTACTATGTTGGCACTGATGAGGGTGTCAGTGAAGTGCTT
CATGTGGCAGGAGAAAAAAGGCTGCACCGGTGCGTCAGCAGAATATGTGATACAGGATATATTCCGCTTC
CTCGCTCACTGACTCGCTACGCTCGGTCGTTCGACTGCGGCGAGCGGAAATGGCTTACGAACGGGGCGGA
GATTTCCTGGAAGATGCCAGGAAGATACTTAACAGGGAAGTGAGAGGGCCGCGGCAAAGCCGTTTTTCCA
TAGGCTCCGCCCCCCTGACAAGCATCACGAAATCTGACGCTCAAATCAGTGGTGGCGAAACCCGACAGGA
CTATAAAGATACCAGGCGTTTCCCCCTGGCGGCTCCCTCGTGCGCTCTCCTGTTCCTGCCTTTCGGTTTA
CCGGTGTCATTCCGCTGTTATGGCCGCGTTTGTCTCATTCCACGCCTGACACTCAGTTCCGGGTAGGCAG
TTCGCTCCAAGCTGGACTGTATGCACGAACCCCCCGTTCAGTCCGACCGCTGCGCCTTATCCGGTAACTA
TCGTCTTGAGTCCAACCCGGAAAGACATGCAAAAGCACCACTGGCAGCAGCCACTGGTAATTGATTTAGA
GGAGTTAGTCTTGAAGTCATGCGCCGGTTAAGGCTAAACTGAAAGGACAAGTTTTGGTGACTGCGCTCCT
CCAAGCCAGTTACCTCGGTTCAAAGAGTTGGTAGCTCAGAGAACCTTCGAAAAACCGCCCTGCAAGGCGG
TTTTTTCGTTTTCAGAGCAAGAGATTACGCGCAGACCAAAACGATCTCAAGAAGATCATCTTATTAAGGG
GTCTGACGCTCAGTGGAACGAAAAATCAATCTAAAGTATATATGAGTAAACTTGGTCTGACAGTTACCTT
AGAAAAACTCATCGAGCATCAAATGAAACTGCAATTTATTCATATCAGGATTATCAATACCATATTTTTG
AAAAAGCCGTTTCTGTAATGAAGGAGAAAACTCACCGAGGCAGTTCCATAGGATGGCAAGATCCTGGTAT
CGGTCTGCGATTCCGACTCGTCCAACATCAATACAACCTATTAATTTCCCCTCGTCAAAAATAAGGTTAT
CAAGTGAGAAATCACCATGAGTGACGACTGAATCCGGTGAGAATGGCAAAAGCTTATGCATTTCTTTCCA
GACTTGTTCAACAGGCCAGCCATTACGCTCGTCATCAAAATCACTCGCATCAACCAAACCGTTATTCATT
CGTGATTGCGCCTGAGCGAGACGAAATACGCGATCGCTGTTAAAAGGACAATTACAAACAGGAATCGAAT
GCAACCGGCGCAGGAACACTGCCAGCGCATCAACAATATTTTCACCTGAATCAGGATATTCTTCTAATAC
CTGGAATGCTGTTTTCCCGGGGATCGCAGTGGTGAGTAACCATGCATCATCAGGAGTACGGATAAAATGC
TTGATGGTCGGAAGAGGCATAAATTCCGTCAGCCAGTTTAGTCTGACCATCTCATCTGTAACATCATTGG
CAACGCTACCTTTGCCATGTTTCAGAAACAACTCTGGCGCATCGGGCTTCCCATACAATCGATAGATTGT
CGCACCTGATTGCCCGACATTATCGCGAGCCCATTTATACCCATATAAATCAGCATCCATGTTGGAATTT
AATCGCGGCCTGGAGCAAGACGTTTCCCGTTGAATATGGCTCATAACACCCCTTGTATTACTGTTTATGT
AAGCAGACAGTTTTATTGTTCATGATGATATATTTTTATCTTGTGCAATGTACATCAGAGATTTTGAGAC
ACAACCAATTATTGAAGGCCTCCCTAACGGGGGGCCTTTTTTTGTTTCTGGTCTCCCGCTTAACGATCGT
TGGCTGGGGGCCTCGCTTGGGTTATTGCTGGTGCCCGGCCGGGCGCAATATTCATGTTGATGATTTATTA
TATATCGAGTGGTGTATTTATTTATATTGTTTGCTCCGTTACCGTTATTAACAG
Features (pLannotate 1.2.2; 11 found; start..end, strand, type, name):
      1..50      +  misc_RNA       sTRSV HHRz: hammerhead ribozyme from the tobacco ringspot virus satellite RNA (Khvorova et al., 2003)
    100..819     +  CDS            EYFP: enhanced YFP mammalian codon-optimized
    892..954     +  promoter       lacIq promoter (fragment): lacI (mutant); In the lacIq allele, a single base change in the promoter boosts expression of the lacI gene about 10-fold.
    967..1866    +  CDS            nahR: NAHR_PSEPU - Protein inferred from homology: Swiss-Prot protein existence level 3. Regulates the expression of the naphthalene (nahA-F) and salicylate (nahG-M) metabolism genes. From Pseudomonas putida (Arthrobacter siderocapsulatus).
   1971..1989    -  promoter       tet promoter (fragment): E. coli promoter for tetracycline efflux protein gene
   1999..2119    +  CDS            TcR (fragment): tetracycline efflux protein; tet; confers resistance to tetracycline
   2138..2160    -  rep_origin     RSF ori (fragment): Plasmids containing the RSF 1030 origin of replication can be propagated in E. coli cells that contain additional plasmids with compatible origins.
   2177..2203    +  misc_feature   bom (fragment): basis of mobility region from pBR322
   2302..2357    -  rep_origin     RSF ori (fragment): Plasmids containing the RSF 1030 origin of replication can be propagated in E. coli cells that contain additional plasmids with compatible origins.
   2445..2990    -  rep_origin     p15A ori: Plasmids containing the medium-copy-number p15A origin of replication can be propagated in E. coli cells that contain a second plasmid with the ColE1 origin.
   3079..3894    -  CDS            KanR: aminoglycoside phosphotransferase; aph(3')-Ia; confers resistance to kanamycin in bacteria or G418 (Geneticin®) in eukaryotes
