[The description below was written by a language model from this plasmid's Addgene catalogue record and pLannotate feature annotations shown in this document.]
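Description:
pAJM.771 is a 4,184 nt bacterial expression plasmid that carries a complete, self-contained salicylate sensor for E. coli. It is built on a p15A-Kan backbone. The p15A origin gives low-to-medium copy number and is compatible with ColE1-type plasmids, and selection is by kanamycin through the aph(3')-Ia KanR gene. The annotation also picks up short fragments resembling a tet promoter, TcR, bom and the RSF origin. These appear to be backbone remnants or partial homology hits rather than functional elements.

The synthetic insert combines a regulator and a reporter. The regulator is NahRAM, a variant of the Pseudomonas putida NahR transcription factor, which naturally controls the naphthalene and salicylate catabolic genes. This version carries four substitutions (I25V, P72H, V118A, R248C) and sits just downstream of a fragment of the lacIq promoter, which most likely provides its constitutive expression. The reporter is a YFP coding sequence (annotated as EYFP) under the engineered PSalTTC output promoter named in the catalogue entry. The feature table does not annotate this promoter, which presumably lies upstream of the reporter across the plasmid's numbering origin. A hammerhead ribozyme from the tobacco ringspot virus satellite RNA lies immediately before YFP. Such ribozymes are commonly used as insulators that cleave off the 5' leader, so that reporter translation is less dependent on promoter context.

Because the plasmid supplies its own regulator, it is intended for measuring salicylate-inducible responses in strains that lack the genomically integrated "Marionette" sensor array, with fluorescence as the readout.
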