Addgene plasmid #108534: pAJM.771
Purpose: NahRAM +PSalTTC-YFP Reporter. Sal sensor for use in non-Marionette strain.
Depositing lab: Christopher Voigt. Depositing organization: Massachusetts Institute of Technology. Publication: Escherichia coli "Marionette" strains with 12 highly optimized small-molecule sensors. Meyer AJ, Segall-Shapiro TH, Glassey E, Zhang J, Voigt CA. Nat Chem Biol. 2018 Nov 26. pii: 10.1038/s41589-018-0168-3. doi: 10.1038/s41589-018-0168-3. PubMed 30478458.
Backbone
  Vector backbone: p15A-Kan
  Vector type: Bacterial Expression
Growth in bacteria
  Bacterial resistance: Kanamycin, 50 μg/mL
  Growth temperature: 37°C
  Growth strain: NEB Stable
  Copy number: Low Copy
Gene/Insert
  Gene/Insert name: NahRAM + PSalTTC-YFP
  Species: Synthetic
  Mutation: NahR: I25V P72H V118A R248C
  Cloning method: Gibson Cloning
Terms and licenses: Academic/Nonprofit Terms; Industry Terms: Not Available to Industry
Depositor comments: Please visit https://www.biorxiv.org/content/early/2018/04/10/285866 for bioRxiv preprint.
How to cite: pAJM.771 was a gift from Christopher Voigt (Addgene plasmid # 108534 ; http://n2t.net/addgene:108534 ; RRID:Addgene_108534)
